>Addgene plasmid #188106 | pCAG-GST-ATG101-W110D/F112D | addgene full sequence | sequence record 369644 | Addgene NGS Result
GTCGACATTGATTATTGACTAGTTATTAATAGTAATCAATTACGGGGTCATTAGTTCATAGCCCATATAT
GGAGTTCCGCGTTACATAACTTACGGTAAATGGCCCGCCTGGCTGACCGCCCAACGACCCCCGCCCATTG
ACGTCAATAATGACGTATGTTCCCATAGTAACGCCAATAGGGACTTTCCATTGACGTCAATGGGTGGAGT
ATTTACGGTAAACTGCCCACTTGGCAGTACATCAAGTGTATCATATGCCAAGTACGCCCCCTATTGACGT
CAATGACGGTAAATGGCCCGCCTGGCATTATGCCCAGTACATGACCTTATGGGACTTTCCTACTTGGCAG
TACATCTACGTATTAGTCATCGCTATTACCATGGTCGAGGTGAGCCCCACGTTCTGCTTCACTCTCCCCA
TCTCCCCCCCCTCCCCACCCCCAATTTTGTATTTATTTATTTTTTAATTATTTTGTGCAGCGATGGGGGC
GGGGGGGGGGGGGGGGCGCGCCRGGSGGGGSGGGGSGGGGSGRGGGGSGGGGSGGGGSGRGGCGGAGAGG
TGCGGCGGCAGCCAATCAGAGCGGCGCGCTCCGAAAGTTTCCTTTTATGGCGAGGCGGCGGCGGCGGCGG
CCCTATAAAAAGCGAAGCGCGCGGCGGGCGGGAGTCGCTGCGCGCTGCCTTCGCCCCGTGCCCCGCTCCG
CCGCCGCCTCGCGCCGCCCGCCCCGGCTCTGACTGACCGCGTTACTCCCACAGGTGAGCGGGCGGGACGG
CCCTTCTCCTCCGGGCTGTAATTAGCGCTTGGTTTAATGACGGCTTGTTTCTTTTCTGTGGCTGCGTGAA
AGCCTTGAGGGGCTCCGGGAGGGCCCTTTGTGCGGGGGGAGCGGCTCGGGGGGTGCGTGCGTGTGTGTGT
GCGTGGGGAGCGCCGCGTGCGGCTCCGCGCTGCCCGGCGGCTGTGAGCGCTGCGGGCGCGGCGCGGGGCT
TTGTGCGCTCCGCAGTGTGCGCGAGGGGAGCGCGGCCGGGGGCGGTGCCCCGCGGTGCGGGGGGGGCTGC
GAGGGGAACAAAGGCTGCGTGCGGGGTGTGTGCGTGGGGGGGTGAGCAGGGGGTGTGGGCGCGTCGGTCG
GGCTGCAACCCCCCCTGCACCCCCCTCCCCGAGTTGCTGAGCACGGCCCGGCTTCGGGTGCGGGGCTCCG
TACGGGGCGTGGCGCGGGGCTCGCCGTGCCGGGCGGGGGGTGGCGGCAGGTGGGGGTGCCGGGCGGGGCG
GGGCCGCCTCGGGCCGGGGAGGGCTCGGGGGAGGGGCGCGGCGGCCCCCGGAGCGCCGGCGGCTGTCGAG
GCGCGGCGAGCCGCAGCCATTGCCTTTTATGGTAATCGTGCGAGAGGGCGCAGGGACTTCCTTTGTCCCA
AATCTGTGCGGAGCCGAAATCTGGGAGGCGCCGCCGCACCCCCTCTAGCGGGCGCGGGGCGAAGCGGTGC
GGCGCCGGCAGGAAGGAAATGGGCGGGGAGGGCCTTCGTGCGTCGCCGCGCCGCCGTCCCCTTCTCCCTC
TCCAGCCTCGGGGCTGTCCGCGGGGGGACGGCTGCCTTCGGGGGGGACGGGGCAGGGCGGGGTTCGGCTT
CTGGCGTGTGACCGGCGGCTCTAGAGCCTCTGCTAACCATGTTCATGCCTTCTTCTTTTTCCTACAGCTC
CTGGGCAACGTGCTGGTTATTGTGCTGTCTCATCATTTTGGCAAAGAATTCCTCGATCGACGGTATCGAT
GCCACCATGGCATCCCCTATACTAGGTTATTGGAAAATTAAGGGCCTTGTGCAACCCACTCGACTTCTTT
TGGAATATCTTGAAGAAAAATATGAAGAGCATTTGTATGAGCGCGATGAAGGTGATAAATGGCGAAACAA
AAAGTTTGAATTGGGTTTGGAGTTTCCCAATCTTCCTTATTATATTGATGGTGATGTTAAATTAACACAG
TCTATGGCCATCATACGTTATATAGCTGACAAGCACAACATGTTGGGTGGTTGTCCAAAAGAGCGTGCAG
AGATTTCAATGCTTGAAGGAGCGGTTTTGGATATTAGATACGGTGTTTCGAGAATTGCATATAGTAAAGA
CTTTGAAACTCTCAAAGTTGATTTTCTTAGCAAGCTACCTGAAATGCTGAAAATGTTCGAAGATCGTTTA
TGTCATAAAACATATTTAAATGGTGATCATGTAACCCATCCTGACTTCATGTTGTATGACGCTCTTGATG
TTGTTTTATACATGGACCCAATGTGCCTGGATGCGTTCCCAAAATTAGTTTGTTTTAAAAAACGTATTGA
AGCTATCCCACAAATTGATAAGTACTTGAAATCCAGCAAGTATATAGCATGGCCTTTGCAGGGCTGGCAA
GCCACGTTTGGTGGTGGCGACCATCCTCCAAAATCGGATGATTACGATATCCCAACGACCGAAAACCTGT
ATTTTCAGGGTGGTACCATGAATTGCCGGTCAGAGGTCCTGGAAGTGAGCGTGGAAGGTAGACAGGTGGA
AGAGGCTATGCTGGCCGTGCTGCATACAGTGCTGCTGCACAGATCAACTGGCAAGTTCCATTACAAGAAA
GAAGGAACATATTCCATCGGAACCGTGGGTACTCAGGACGTCGATTGCGACTTCATTGATTTTACTTACG
TGCGCGTCAGCTCCGAGGAACTGGACAGAGCACTCCGTAAGGTGGTCGGAGAATTCAAAGATGCCCTGAG
GAACAGTGGCGGAGACGGTCTGGGCCAGATGAGCCTCGAGTTCTATCAGAAGAAAAAGTCTAGAGACCCA
GATTCAGATGAATGTATCCCCTGGGAAGTGTGGACCGTGAAGGTCCACGTGGTCGCCCTGGCTACTGAGC
AGGAACGGCAGATCTGCCGCGAGAAAGTGGGCGAAAAGCTCTGTGAGAAGATCATCAACATCGTGGAAGT
CATGAACCGTCATGAGTACCTGCCCAAGATGCCTACACAGAGCGAGGTGGATAATGTCTTCGACACCGGT
CTGCGGGATGTGCAGCCCTACCTCTATAAGATCTCCTTTCAGATTACAGACGCTCTGGGCACCTCTGTCA
CCACTACAATGCGCAGGCTCATCAAAGACACCCTGGCACTCTAACCCGGGTGATATCTTAATTAATTAAC
TCGAGGAATTCACTCCTCAGGTGCAGGCTGCCTATCAGAAGGTGGTGGCTGGTGTGGCCAATGCCCTGGC
TCACAAATACCACTGAGATCTTTTTCCCTCTGCCAAAAATTATGGGGACATCATGAAGCCCCTTGAGCAT
CTGACTTCTGGCTAATAAAGGAAATTTATTTTCATTGCAATAGTGTGTTGGAATTTTTTGTGTCTCTCAC
TCGGAAGGACATATGGGAGGGCAAATCATTTAAAACATCAGAATGAGTATTTGGTTTAGAGTTTGGCAAC
ATATGCCCATATGCTGGCTGCCATGAACAAAGGTTGGCTATAAAGAGGTCATCAGTATATGAAACAGCCC
CCTGCTGTCCATTCCTTATTCCATAGAAAAGCCTTGACTTGAGGTTAGATTTTTTTTATATTTTGTTTTG
TGTTATTTTTTTCTTTAACATCCCTAAAATTTTCCTTACATGTTTTACTAGCCAGATTTTTCCTCCTCTC
CTGACTACTCCCAGTCATAGCTGTCCCTCTTCTCTTATGGAGATCCCTCGACCTGCAGCCCAAGCTTGGC
GTAATCATGGTCATAGCTGTTTCCTGTGTGAAATTGTTATCCGCTCACAATTCCACACAACATACGAGCC
GGAAGCATAAAGTGTAAAGCCTGGGGTGCCTAATGAGTGAGCTAACTCACATTAATTGCGTTGCGCTCAC
TGCCCGCTTTCCAGTCGGGAAACCTGTCGTGCCAGCGGATCCGCATCTCAATTAGTCAGCAACCATAGTC
CCGCCCCTAACTCCGCCCATCCCGCCCCTAACTCCGCCCAGTTCCGCCCATTCTCCGCCCCATGGCTGAC
TAATTTTTTTTATTTATGCAGAGGCCGAGGCCGCCTCGGCCTCTGAGCTATTCCAGAAGTAGTGAGGAGG
CTTTTTTGGAGGCCTAGGCTTTTGCAAAAAGCTAACTTGTTTATTGCAGCTTATAATGGTTACAAATAAA
GCAATAGCATCACAAATTTCACAAATAAAGCATTTTTTTCACTGCATTCTAGTTGTGGTTTGTCCAAACT
CATCAATGTATCTTATCATGTCTGGATCCGCTGCATTAATGAATCGGCCAACGCGCGGGGAGAGGCGGTT
TGCGTATTGGGCGCTCTTCCGCTTCCTCGCTCACTGACTCGCTGCGCTCGGTCGTTCGGCTGCGGCGAGC
GGTATCAGCTCACTCAAAGGCGGTAATACGGTTATCCACAGAATCAGGGGATAACGCAGGAAAGAACATG
TGAGCAAAAGGCCAGCAAAAGGCCAGGAACCGTAAAAAGGCCGCGTTGCTGGCGTTTTTCCATAGGCTCC
GCCCCCCTGACGAGCATCACAAAAATCGACGCTCAAGTCAGAGGTGGCGAAACCCGACAGGACTATAAAG
ATACCAGGCGTTTCCCCCTGGAAGCTCCCTCGTGCGCTCTCCTGTTCCGACCCTGCCGCTTACCGGATAC
CTGTCCGCCTTTCTCCCTTCGGGAAGCGTGGCGCTTTCTCATAGCTCACGCTGTAGGTATCTCAGTTCGG
TGTAGGTCGTTCGCTCCAAGCTGGGCTGTGTGCACGAACCCCCCGTTCAGCCCGACCGCTGCGCCTTATC
CGGTAACTATCGTCTTGAGTCCAACCCGGTAAGACACGACTTATCGCCACTGGCAGCAGCCACTGGTAAC
AGGATTAGCAGAGCGAGGTATGTAGGCGGTGCTACAGAGTTCTTGAAGTGGTGGCCTAACTACGGCTACA
CTAGAAGAACAGTATTTGGTATCTGCGCTCTGCTGAAGCCAGTTACCTTCGGAAAAAGAGTTGGTAGCTC
TTGATCCGGCAAACAAACCACCGCTGGTAGCGGTGGTTTTTTTGTTTGCAAGCAGCAGATTACGCGCAGA
AAAAAAGGATCTCAAGAAGATCCTTTGATCTTTTCTACGGGGTCTGACGCTCAGTGGAACGAAAACTCAC
GTTAAGGGATTTTGGTCATGAGATTATCAAAAAGGATCTTCACCTAGATCCTTTTAAATTAAAAATGAAG
TTTTAAATCAATCTAAAGTATATATGAGTAAACTTGGTCTGACAGTTACCAATGCTTAATCAGTGAGGCA
CCTATCTCAGCGATCTGTCTATTTCGTTCATCCATAGTTGCCTGACTCCCCGTCGTGTAGATAACTACGA
TACGGGAGGGCTTACCATCTGGCCCCAGTGCTGCAATGATACCGCGAGACCCACGCTCACCGGCTCCAGA
TTTATCAGCAATAAACCAGCCAGCCGGAAGGGCCGAGCGCAGAAGTGGTCCTGCAACTTTATCCGCCTCC
ATCCAGTCTATTAATTGTTGCCGGGAAGCTAGAGTAAGTAGTTCGCCAGTTAATAGTTTGCGCAACGTTG
TTGCCATTGCTACAGGCATCGTGGTGTCACGCTCGTCGTTTGGTATGGCTTCATTCAGCTCCGGTTCCCA
ACGATCAAGGCGAGTTACATGATCCCCCATGTTGTGCAAAAAAGCGGTTAGCTCCTTCGGTCCTCCGATC
GTTGTCAGAAGTAAGTTGGCCGCAGTGTTATCACTCATGGTTATGGCAGCACTGCATAATTCTCTTACTG
TCATGCCATCCGTAAGATGCTTTTCTGTGACTGGTGAGTACTCAACCAAGTCATTCTGAGAATAGTGTAT
GCGGCGACCGAGTTGCTCTTGCCCGGCGTCAATACGGGATAATACCGCGCCACATAGCAGAACTTTAAAA
GTGCTCATCATTGGAAAACGTTCTTCGGGGCGAAAACTCTCAAGGATCTTACCGCTGTTGAGATCCAGTT
CGATGTAACCCACTCGTGCACCCAACTGATCTTCAGCATCTTTTACTTTCACCAGCGTTTCTGGGTGAGC
AAAAACAGGAAGGCAAAATGCCGCAAAAAAGGGAATAAGGGCGACACGGAAATGTTGAATACTCATACTC
TTCCTTTTTCAATATTATTGAAGCATTTATCAGGGTTATTGTCTCATGAGCGGATACATATTTGAATGTA
TTTAGAAAAATAAACAAATAGGGGTTCCGCGCACATTTCCCCGAAAAGTGCCACCTGG
Features (pLannotate 1.2.2; 20 found; start..end, strand, type, name):
      4..383     +  enhancer       CMV enhancer: human cytomegalovirus immediate early enhancer
    385..660     +  promoter       chicken β-actin promoter: No description available
    661..1677    +  intron         chimeric intron: chimera between introns from chicken β-actin and rabbit β-globin
   1675..1731    +  CDS            HBB (fragment): HBB_LEPEU - Experimental evidence at protein level: Swiss-Prot protein existence level 1. Involved in oxygen transport from the lung to the various peripheral tissues. From Lepus europaeus (European hare).
   1763..2414    +  CDS            GST (fragment): glutathione S-transferase from Schistosoma japonicum
   2441..2460    +  CDS            TEV site (fragment): tobacco etch virus (TEV) protease recognition and cleavage site
   2468..3121    +  CDS            ATG101: ATGA1_HUMAN - Also known as C12orf44. Experimental evidence at protein level: Swiss-Prot protein existence level 1. Autophagy factor required for autophagosome formation. Stabilizes ATG13, protecting it from proteasomal degradation. From Homo sapiens (Human).
   3156..3233    +  CDS            HBB (fragment): HBB_PONPY - Experimental evidence at transcript level: Swiss-Prot protein existence level 2. Involved in oxygen transport from the lung to the various peripheral tissues. From Pongo pygmaeus (Bornean orangutan).
   3304..3359    +  polyA_signal   β-globin poly(A) signal: rabbit β-globin polyadenylation signal (Gil and Proudfoot, 1987)
   3744..3760    -  protein_bind   lac operator: The lac repressor binds to the lac operator to inhibit transcription in E. coli. This inhibition can be relieved by adding lactose or isopropyl-β-D-thiogalactopyranoside (IPTG). lac repressor encoded by lacI
   3768..3798    -  promoter       lac promoter: promoter for the E. coli lac operon
   3813..3834    -  protein_bind   CAP binding site: CAP binding activates transcription in the presence of cAMP. E. coli catabolite activator protein
   3847..3886    -  CDS            lacI (fragment): lac repressor; lacI; The lac repressor binds to the lac operator to inhibit transcription in E. coli. This inhibition can be relieved by adding lactose or isopropyl-β-D-thiogalactopyranoside (IPTG).
   3893..3915    +  promoter       SV40 promoter (fragment): SV40 enhancer and early promoter
   3939..4074    +  rep_origin     SV40 ori: SV40 origin of replication
   4094..4228    +  polyA_signal   SV40 poly(A) signal: SV40 polyadenylation signal
   4230..4284    -  CDS            lacI (fragment): lac repressor; lacI; The lac repressor binds to the lac operator to inhibit transcription in E. coli. This inhibition can be relieved by adding lactose or isopropyl-β-D-thiogalactopyranoside (IPTG).
   4467..5055    -  rep_origin     ori: high-copy-number ColE1/pMB1/pBR322/pUC origin of replication
   5226..6086    -  CDS            AmpR: β-lactamase; bla; confers resistance to ampicillin, carbenicillin, and related antibiotics
   6087..6191    -  promoter       AmpR promoter: bla
