[The description below was written by a language model from this plasmid's Addgene catalogue record and pLannotate feature annotations shown in this document.]
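Description:
pCAG-GST-ATG101-W110D/F112D is a 6.2 kb mammalian expression plasmid built on the pCAG backbone for producing a mutant form of the human autophagy factor ATG101 in mammalian cells. It is maintained in E. coli through a high-copy ColE1/pUC-type origin and selected with ampicillin via the β-lactamase gene and its native promoter. The backbone also retains lac promoter/operator remnants and short lacI fragments, along with an SV40 origin of replication, which can support episomal amplification in cells expressing SV40 large T antigen, and an SV40 polyadenylation signal.

The catalogue lists the promoter as CMV, but the feature table shows the full composite CAG arrangement: the CMV immediate-early enhancer joined to the chicken β-actin promoter and a chimeric chicken β-actin/rabbit β-globin intron, a combination that gives strong constitutive transcription in many mammalian cell types. Downstream lies a single open reading frame encoding Schistosoma japonicum glutathione S-transferase at the N terminus, a TEV protease recognition site, and a codon-optimised human ATG101 coding sequence ending in a stop codon, followed by the rabbit β-globin polyadenylation signal. The short HBB fragments flagged on either side of the insert are most likely β-globin-derived sequence belonging to the vector rather than expressed protein.

The ATG101 insert carries the W110D and F112D substitutions, described in the record as a HORMA-domain mutant. The GST tag allows glutathione-affinity capture or pull-down of the protein, and the TEV site permits tag removal afterwards. The associated publication concerns the structural basis of ATG9A recruitment to the ULK1 complex in mitophagy initiation, so the mutant was presumably made to probe those interactions, though the record does not state the specific effect of the substitutions.
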