Addgene plasmid #188106: pCAG-GST-ATG101-W110D/F112D
Purpose: Expresses human ATG101 HORMA W110D/F112D mutant in mammalian cells
Depositing lab: James Hurley. Depositing organization: University of California, Berkeley. Publication: Structural basis for ATG9A recruitment to the ULK1 complex in mitophagy initiation. Ren X, Nguyen TN, Lam WK, Buffalo CZ, Lazarou M, Yokom AL, Hurley JH. Sci Adv. 2023 Feb 15;9(7):eadg2997. doi: 10.1126/sciadv.adg2997. Epub 2023 Feb 15. PubMed 36791199.
Backbone
  Vector backbone: pCAG
  Vector type: Mammalian Expression
Growth in bacteria
  Bacterial resistance: Ampicillin, 100 μg/mL
  Growth temperature: 37°C
  Growth strain: DH5alpha
  Copy number: High Copy
Gene/Insert
  Gene/Insert name: ATG101 (alt name: GST-TEV site-codon-optimized ATG101-W110D/F112D-stop)
  Species: H. sapiens (human)
  Mutation: codon-optimized ATG101-W110D/F112D
  Entrez Gene: ATG101 (a.k.a. C12orf44)
  Promoter: CMV
  Tag / fusion protein: GST tag (N terminal on insert)
  Cloning method: Restriction Enzyme; 5′ cloning site KpnI (unknown if destroyed); 3′ cloning site XmaI (unknown if destroyed)
  Sequencing primers: 5′ ccgctttctggtatgccgtgcg; 3′ gagccagggcattggccacac
Terms and licenses: Academic/Nonprofit Terms; Industry Terms: Not Available to Industry
How to cite: pCAG-GST-ATG101-W110D/F112D was a gift from James Hurley (Addgene plasmid # 188106 ; http://n2t.net/addgene:188106 ; RRID:Addgene_188106)
