>Addgene plasmid #188106 | pCAG-GST-ATG101-W110D/F112D | depositor partial sequence | sequence record 364968 | ATG101-W110D/F112D (KpnI/XmaI)
ATGAATTGCCGGTCAGAGGTCCTGGAAGTGAGCGTGGAAGGTAGACAGGTGGAAGAGGCTATGCTGGCCG
TGCTGCATACAGTGCTGCTGCACAGATCAACTGGCAAGTTCCATTACAAGAAAGAAGGAACATATTCCAT
CGGAACCGTGGGTACTCAGGACGTCGATTGCGACTTCATTGATTTTACTTACGTGCGCGTCAGCTCCGAG
GAACTGGACAGAGCACTCCGTAAGGTGGTCGGAGAATTCAAAGATGCCCTGAGGAACAGTGGCGGAGACG
GTCTGGGCCAGATGAGCCTCGAGTTCTATCAGAAGAAAAAGTCTAGAGACCCAGATTCAGATGAATGTAT
CCCCTGGGAAGTGTGGACCGTGAAGGTCCACGTGGTCGCCCTGGCTACTGAGCAGGAACGGCAGATCTGC
CGCGAGAAAGTGGGCGAAAAGCTCTGTGAGAAGATCATCAACATCGTGGAAGTCATGAACCGTCATGAGT
ACCTGCCCAAGATGCCTACACAGAGCGAGGTGGATAATGTCTTCGACACCGGTCTGCGGGATGTGCAGCC
CTACCTCTATAAGATCTCCTTTCAGATTACAGACGCTCTGGGCACCTCTGTCACCACTACAATGCGCAGG
CTCATCAAAGACACCCTGGCACTCTAA
